>Addgene plasmid #235081 | SpRY-Tad-CBE(ACC2) | addgene full sequence | sequence record 466818 | Addgene NGS Result
GTTTGCAAGCAGCAGATTACGCGCAGAAAAAAAGGATCTCAAGAAGATCCTTTGATCTTTTCTACGGGGT
CTGACACTCAGTGGAACGAAAACTCACGTTAAGGGATTTTGGTCATGAGATTATCAAAAAGGATCTTCAC
CTAGATCCTTTTAAATTAAAAATGAAGTTTTAAATCAATCTAAAGTATATATGAGTAAACTTGGTCTGAC
AGTTACCAATGCTTAATCAGTGAGGCACCTATCTCAGCGATCTGTCTATTTCGTTCATCCATAGTTGCCT
GACTCCCCGTCGTGTAGATAACTACGATACGGGAGGGCTTACCATCTGGCCCCAGTGCTGCAATGATACC
GCGGCTACCACGCTCACCGGCTCCAGATTTATCAGCAATAAACCAGCCAGCCGGAAGGGCCGAGCGCAGA
AGTGGTCCTGCAACTTTATCCGCCTCCATCCAGTCTATTAATTGTTGCCGGGAAGCTAGAGTAAGTAGTT
CGCCAGTTAATAGTTTGCGCAACGTTGTTGCCATTGCTACAGGCATCGTGGTGTCACGCTCGTCGTTTGG
TATGGCTTCATTCAGCTCCGGTTCCCAACGATCAAGGCGAGTTACATGATCCCCCATGTTGTGCAAAAAA
GCGGTTAGCTCCTTCGGTCCTCCGATCGTTGTCAGAAGTAAGTTGGCCGCAGTGTTATCACTCATGGTTA
TGGCAGCACTGCATAATTCTCTTACTGTCATGCCATCCGTAAGATGCTTTTCTGTGACTGGTGAGTACTC
AACCAAGTCATTCTGAGAATAGTGTATGCGGCGACCGAGTTGCTCTTGCCCGGCGTCAATACGGGATAAT
ACCGCGCCACATAGCAGAACTTTAAAAGTGCTCATCATTGGAAAACGTTCTTCGGGGCGAAAACTCTCAA
GGATCTTACCGCTGTTGAGATCCAGTTCGATGTAACCCACTCGTGCACCCAACTGATCTTCAGCATCTTT
TACTTTCACCAGCGTTTCTGGGTGAGCAAAAACAGGAAGGCAAAATGCCGCAAAAAAGGGAATAAGGGCG
ACACGGAAATGTTGAATACTCATACTCTTCCTTTTTCAATATTATTGAAGCATTTATCAGGGTTATTGTC
TCATGAGCGGATACATATTTGAATGTATTTAGAAAAATAAACAAATAGGGGTTCCGCGCACATTTCCCCG
AAAAGTGCCACCTGACGTCGACGGATCGGGAGATCGATCTCCCGATCCCCTAGGGTCGACTCTCAGTACA
ATCTGCTCTGATGCCGCATAGTTAAGCCAGTATCTGCTCCCTGCTTGTGTGTTGGAGGTCGCTGAGTAGT
GCGCGAGCAAAATTTAAGCTACAACAAGGCAAGGCTTGACCGACAATTGCATGAAGAATCTGCTTAGGGT
TAGGCGTTTTGCGCTGCTTCGCGATGTACGGGCCAGATATACGCGTTGACATTGATTATTGACTAGTTAT
TAATAGTAATCAATTACGGGGTCATTAGTTCATAGCCCATATATGGAGTTCCGCGTTACATAACTTACGG
TAAATGGCCCGCCTGGCTGACCGCCCAACGACCCCCGCCCATTGACGTCAATAATGACGTATGTTCCCAT
AGTAACGCCAATAGGGACTTTCCATTGACGTCAATGGGTGGAGTATTTACGGTAAACTGCCCACTTGGCA
GTACATCAAGTGTATCATATGCCAAGTACGCCCCCTATTGACGTCAATGACGGTAAATGGCCCGCCTGGC
ATTATGCCCAGTACATGACCTTATGGGACTTTCCTACTTGGCAGTACATCTACGTATTAGTCATCGCTAT
TACCATGGTGATGCGGTTTTGGCAGTACATCAATGGGCGTGGATAGCGGTTTGACTCACGGGGATTTCCA
AGTCTCCACCCCATTGACGTCAATGGGAGTTTGTTTTGGCACCAAAATCAACGGGACTTTCCAAAATGTC
GTAACAACTCCGCCCCATTGACGCAAATGGGCGGTAGGCGTGTACGGTGGGAGGTCTATATAAGCAGAGC
TGGTTTAGTGAACCGTCAGATCCGCTAGAGATCCGCGGCCGCTAATACGACTCACTATAGGGAGAGCCGC
CACCATGAAACGGACAGCCGACGGAAGCGAGTTCGAGTCACCAAAGAAGAAGCGGAAAGTCTCTGAAGTC
GAGTTTAGCCACGAGTATTGGATGAGGCACGCACTGACCCTGGCAAAGCGAGCACGGGATGAAACGACGT
GGCCCGTGGGCGCCGTGCTGGTGCTCAACAATAGAGTGATCGGAGAGGGATGGCCGAAGTGTCGTGATCA
GCACGACCCTACCGCACACGCAGAGATCATGGCACTGAGGCAGGGAGGCCTGGTCATGCAGAATTACCGC
CTGTACGATGCCACCCTGTATTCGACACTCGAGCCATGCGTGATGTGCGCAGGAGCAATGATCCACAGCA
GGATCGGAAGAGTGGTGTTCGGAGTGCCTGATAGTCGGGGGGGCGCAGTAGGCTCCCTGATGAATGTGCT
GCACTACCCCGGCATAAAGCACCGGGTGGAGATCACAGAGGGAATCCTGGCAGACGAGTGCGCCGCCCTG
CTGTGCCGTTTCTTTAGAATGCCGAGACGGGTGTTCAAGGCCCAGAAGAAGGCACAGAGCTCCACCGACT
CTGGAGGATCTAGCGGAGGCTCCTCTGGCTCTGAGACACCTGGCACAAGCGAGAGCGCAACACCTGAAAG
CAGCGGGGGCAGCAGCGGGGGGTCAGACAAGAAGTACAGCATCGGCCTGGCCATCGGCACCAACTCTGTG
GGCTGGGCCGTGATCACCGACGAGTACAAGGTGCCCAGCAAGAAATTCAAGGTGCTGGGCAACACCGACC
GGCACAGCATCAAGAAGAACCTGATCGGAGCCCTGCTGTTCGACAGCGGCGAAACAGCCGAGAGAACCCG
GCTGAAGAGAACCGCCAGAAGAAGATACACCAGACGGAAGAACCGGATCTGCTATCTGCAAGAGATCTTC
AGCAACGAGATGGCCAAGGTGGACGACAGCTTCTTCCACAGACTGGAAGAGTCCTTCCTGGTGGAAGAGG
ATAAGAAGCACGAGCGGCACCCCATCTTCGGCAACATCGTGGACGAGGTGGCCTACCACGAGAAGTACCC
CACCATCTACCACCTGAGAAAGAAACTGGTGGACAGCACCGACAAGGCCGACCTGCGGCTGATCTATCTG
GCCCTGGCCCACATGATCAAGTTCCGGGGCCACTTCCTGATCGAGGGCGACCTGAACCCCGACAACAGCG
ACGTGGACAAGCTGTTCATCCAGCTGGTGCAGACCTACAACCAGCTGTTCGAGGAAAACCCCATCAACGC
CAGCGGCGTGGACGCCAAGGCCATCCTGTCTGCCAGACTGAGCAAGAGCAGACGGCTGGAAAATCTGATC
GCCCAGCTGCCCGGCGAGAAGAAGAATGGCCTGTTCGGAAACCTGATTGCCCTGAGCCTGGGCCTGACCC
CCAACTTCAAGAGCAACTTCGACCTGGCCGAGGATGCCAAACTGCAGCTGAGCAAGGACACCTACGACGA
CGACCTGGACAACCTGCTGGCCCAGATCGGCGACCAGTACGCCGACCTGTTTCTGGCCGCCAAGAACCTG
TCCGACGCCATCCTGCTGAGCGACATCCTGAGAGTGAACACCGAGATCACCAAGGCCCCCCTGAGCGCCT
CTATGATCAAGAGATACGACGAGCACCACCAGGACCTGACCCTGCTGAAAGCTCTCGTGCGGCAGCAGCT
GCCTGAGAAGTACAAAGAGATTTTCTTCGACCAGAGCAAGAACGGCTACGCCGGCTACATTGACGGCGGA
GCCAGCCAGGAAGAGTTCTACAAGTTCATCAAGCCCATCCTGGAAAAGATGGACGGCACCGAGGAACTGC
TCGTGAAGCTGAACAGAGAGGACCTGCTGCGGAAGCAGCGGACCTTCGACAACGGCAGCATCCCCCACCA
GATCCACCTGGGAGAGCTGCACGCCATTCTGCGGCGGCAGGAAGATTTTTACCCATTCCTGAAGGACAAC
CGGGAAAAGATCGAGAAGATCCTGACCTTCCGCATCCCCTACTACGTGGGCCCTCTGGCCAGGGGAAACA
GCAGATTCGCCTGGATGACCAGAAAGAGCGAGGAAACCATCACCCCCTGGAACTTCGAGGAAGTGGTGGA
CAAGGGCGCTTCCGCCCAGAGCTTCATCGAGCGGATGACCAACTTCGATAAGAACCTGCCCAACGAGAAG
GTGCTGCCCAAGCACAGCCTGCTGTACGAGTACTTCACCGTGTATAACGAGCTGACCAAAGTGAAATACG
TGACCGAGGGAATGAGAAAGCCCGCCTTCCTGAGCGGCGAGCAGAAAAAGGCCATCGTGGACCTGCTGTT
CAAGACCAACCGGAAAGTGACCGTGAAGCAGCTGAAAGAGGACTACTTCAAGAAAATCGAGTGCTTCGAC
TCCGTGGAAATCTCCGGCGTGGAAGATCGGTTCAACGCCTCCCTGGGCACATACCACGATCTGCTGAAAA
TTATCAAGGACAAGGACTTCCTGGACAATGAGGAAAACGAGGACATTCTGGAAGATATCGTGCTGACCCT
GACACTGTTTGAGGACAGAGAGATGATCGAGGAACGGCTGAAAACCTATGCCCACCTGTTCGACGACAAA
GTGATGAAGCAGCTGAAGCGGCGGAGATACACCGGCTGGGGCAGGCTGAGCCGGAAGCTGATCAACGGCA
TCCGGGACAAGCAGTCCGGCAAGACAATCCTGGATTTCCTGAAGTCCGACGGCTTCGCCAACAGAAACTT
CATGCAGCTGATCCACGACGACAGCCTGACCTTTAAAGAGGACATCCAGAAAGCCCAGGTGTCCGGCCAG
GGCGATAGCCTGCACGAGCACATTGCCAATCTGGCCGGCAGCCCCGCCATTAAGAAGGGCATCCTGCAGA
CAGTGAAGGTGGTGGACGAGCTCGTGAAAGTGATGGGCCGGCACAAGCCCGAGAACATCGTGATCGAAAT
GGCCAGAGAGAACCAGACCACCCAGAAGGGACAGAAGAACAGCCGCGAGAGAATGAAGCGGATCGAAGAG
GGCATCAAAGAGCTGGGCAGCCAGATCCTGAAAGAACACCCCGTGGAAAACACCCAGCTGCAGAACGAGA
AGCTGTACCTGTACTACCTGCAGAATGGGCGGGATATGTACGTGGACCAGGAACTGGACATCAACCGGCT
GTCCGACTACGATGTGGACCATATCGTGCCTCAGAGCTTTCTGAAGGACGACTCCATCGACAACAAGGTG
CTGACCAGAAGCGACAAGAACCGGGGCAAGAGCGACAACGTGCCCTCCGAAGAGGTCGTGAAGAAGATGA
AGAACTACTGGCGGCAGCTGCTGAACGCCAAGCTGATTACCCAGAGAAAGTTCGACAATCTGACCAAGGC
CGAGAGAGGCGGCCTGAGCGAACTGGATAAGGCCGGCTTCATCAAGAGACAGCTGGTGGAAACCCGGCAG
ATCACAAAGCACGTGGCACAGATCCTGGACTCCCGGATGAACACTAAGTACGACGAGAATGACAAGCTGA
TCCGGGAAGTGAAAGTGATCACCCTGAAGTCCAAGCTGGTGTCCGATTTCCGGAAGGATTTCCAGTTTTA
CAAAGTGCGCGAGATCAACAACTACCACCACGCCCACGACGCCTACCTGAACGCCGTCGTGGGAACCGCC
CTGATCAAAAAGTACCCTAAGCTGGAAAGCGAGTTCGTGTACGGCGACTACAAGGTGTACGACGTGCGGA
AGATGATCGCCAAGAGCGAGCAGGAAATCGGCAAGGCTACCGCCAAGTACTTCTTCTACAGCAACATCAT
GAACTTTTTCAAGACCGAGATTACCCTGGCCAACGGCGAGATCCGGAAGCGGCCTCTGATCGAGACAAAC
GGCGAAACCGGGGAGATCGTGTGGGATAAGGGCCGGGATTTTGCCACCGTGCGGAAAGTGCTGAGCATGC
CCCAAGTGAATATCGTGAAAAAGACCGAGGTGCAGACAGGCGGCTTCAGCAAAGAGTCTATCAGACCCAA
GAGGAACAGCGATAAGCTGATCGCCAGAAAGAAGGACTGGGACCCTAAGAAGTACGGCGGCTTCCTGTGG
CCCACCGTGGCCTATTCTGTGCTGGTGGTGGCCAAAGTGGAAAAGGGCAAGTCCAAGAAACTGAAGAGTG
TGAAAGAGCTGCTGGGGATCACCATCATGGAAAGAAGCAGCTTCGAGAAGAATCCCATCGACTTTCTGGA
AGCCAAGGGCTACAAAGAAGTGAAAAAGGACCTGATCATCAAGCTGCCTAAGTACTCCCTGTTCGAGCTG
GAAAACGGCCGGAAGAGAATGCTGGCCTCTGCCAAGCAGCTGCAGAAGGGAAACGAACTGGCCCTGCCCT
CCAAATATGTGAACTTCCTGTACCTGGCCAGCCACTATGAGAAGCTGAAGGGCTCCCCCGAGGATAATGA
GCAGAAACAGCTGTTTGTGGAACAGCACAAGCACTACCTGGACGAGATCATCGAGCAGATCAGCGAGTTC
TCCAAGAGAGTGATCCTGGCCGACGCTAATCTGGACAAAGTGCTGTCCGCCTACAACAAGCACCGGGATA
AGCCCATCAGAGAGCAGGCCGAGAATATCATCCACCTGTTTACCCTGACCAGACTGGGAGCCCCTAGAGC
CTTCAAGTACTTTGACACCACCATCGACCCCAAGCAGTACAGAAGCACCAAAGAGGTGCTGGACGCCACC
CTGATCCACCAGAGCATCACCGGCCTGTACGAGACACGGATCGACCTGTCTCAGCTGGGAGGTGACAGCG
GCGGGAGCGGCGGGAGCGGGGGGAGCACTAATCTGAGCGACATCATTGAGAAGGAGACTGGGAAACAGCT
GGTCATTCAGGAGTCCATCCTGATGCTGCCTGAGGAGGTGGAGGAAGTGATCGGCAACAAGCCAGAGTCT
GACATCCTGGTGCACACCGCCTACGACGAGTCCACAGATGAGAATGTGATGCTGCTGACCTCTGACGCCC
CCGAGTATAAGCCTTGGGCCCTGGTCATCCAGGATTCTAACGGCGAGAATAAGATCAAGATGCTGAGCGG
AGGATCCGGAGGATCTGGAGGCAGCACCAACCTGTCTGACATCATCGAGAAGGAGACAGGCAAGCAGCTG
GTCATCCAGGAGAGCATCCTGATGCTGCCCGAAGAAGTCGAAGAAGTGATCGGAAACAAGCCTGAGAGCG
ATATCCTGGTCCATACCGCCTACGACGAGAGTACCGACGAAAATGTGATGCTGCTGACATCCGACGCCCC
AGAGTATAAGCCCTGGGCTCTGGTCATCCAGGATTCCAACGGAGAGAACAAAATCAAAATGCTGTCTGGC
GGCTCAAAAAGAACCGCCGACGGCAGCGAATTCGAGCCCAAGAAGAAGAGGAAAGTCTAACCGGTCATCA
TCACCATCACCATTGAGTTTAAACCCGCTGATCAGCCTCGACTGTGCCTTCTAGTTGCCAGCCATCTGTT
GTTTGCCCCTCCCCCGTGCCTTCCTTGACCCTGGAAGGTGCCACTCCCACTGTCCTTTCCTAATAAAATG
AGGAAATTGCATCGCATTGTCTGAGTAGGTGTCATTCTATTCTGGGGGGTGGGGTGGGGCAGGACAGCAA
GGGGGAGGATTGGGAAGACAATAGCAGGCATGCTGGGGATGCGGTGGGCTCTATGGCTTCTGAGGCGGAA
AGAACCAGCTGGGGCTCGATACCGTCGACCTCTAGCTAGAGCTTGGCGTAATCATGGTCATAGCTGTTTC
CTGTGTGAAATTGTTATCCGCTCACAATTCCACACAACATACGAGCCGGAAGCATAAAGTGTAAAGCCTA
GGGTGCCTAATGAGTGAGCTAACTCACATTAATTGCGTTGCGCTCACTGCCCGCTTTCCAGTCGGGAAAC
CTGTCGTGCCAGCTGCATTAATGAATCGGCCAACGCGCGGGGAGAGGCGGTTTGCGTATTGGGCGCTCTT
CCGCTTCCTCGCTCACTGACTCGCTGCGCTCGGTCGTTCGGCTGCGGCGAGCGGTATCAGCTCACTCAAA
GGCGGTAATACGGTTATCCACAGAATCAGGGGATAACGCAGGAAAGAACATGTGAGCAAAAGGCCAGCAA
AAGGCCAGGAACCGTAAAAAGGCCGCGTTGCTGGCGTTTTTCCATAGGCTCCGCCCCCCTGACGAGCATC
ACAAAAATCGACGCTCAAGTCAGAGGTGGCGAAACCCGACAGGACTATAAAGATACCAGGCGTTTCCCCC
TGGAAGCTCCCTCGTGCGCTCTCCTGTTCCGACCCTGCCGCTTACCGGATACCTGTCCGCCTTTCTCCCT
TCGGGAAGCGTGGCGCTTTCTCATAGCTCACGCTGTAGGTATCTCAGTTCGGTGTAGGTCGTTCGCTCCA
AGCTGGGCTGTGTGCACGAACCCCCCGTTCAGCCCGACCGCTGCGCCTTATCCGGTAACTATCGTCTTGA
GTCCAACCCGGTAAGACACGACTTATCGCCACTGGCAGCAGCCACTGGTAACAGGATTAGCAGAGCGAGG
TATGTAGGCGGTGCTACAGAGTTCTTGAAGTGGTGGCCTAACTACGGCTACACTAGAAGAACAGTATTTG
GTATCTGCGCTCTGCTGAAGCCAGTTACCTTCGGAAAAAGAGTTGGTAGCTCTTGATCCGGCAAACAAAC
CACCGCTGGTAGCGGTGGTTTTTTT
Features (pLannotate 1.2.2; 17 found; start..end, strand, type, name):
    213..1073    -  CDS            AmpR: β-lactamase; bla; confers resistance to ampicillin, carbenicillin, and related antibiotics
   1074..1178    -  promoter       AmpR promoter: bla
   1249..1293    -  misc_feature   bom (fragment): basis of mobility region from pBR322
   1448..1827    +  enhancer       CMV enhancer: human cytomegalovirus immediate early enhancer
   1828..2031    +  promoter       CMV promoter: human cytomegalovirus (CMV) immediate early promoter
   2073..2091    +  promoter       T7 promoter: promoter for bacteriophage T7 RNA polymerase
   2162..2641    +  CDS            tadA: TADA_ECOLI - Also known as yfhC. Experimental evidence at protein level: Swiss-Prot protein existence level 1. Catalyzes the deamination of adenosine to inosine at the wobble position 34 of tRNA(Arg2). Essential for cell viability. From Escherichia coli (strain K12).
   2756..6852    +  CDS            Cas9 (fragment): Cas9 (Csn1) endonuclease from the Streptococcus pyogenes Type II CRISPR/Cas system generates RNA-guided double strand breaks in DNA
   7166..7414    +  CDS            UGI: UNGI_BPPB2 - Experimental evidence at protein level: Swiss-Prot protein existence level 1. This protein binds specifically and reversibly to the host uracil-DNA glycosylase, preventing removal of uracil residues from PBS2 DNA by the host uracil-excision repair system. From Bacillus phage PBS2 (Bacteriophage PBS2).
   7532..7756    +  polyA_signal   bGH poly(A) signal: bovine growth hormone polyadenylation signal
   7760..7781    +  promoter       SV40 promoter (fragment): SV40 enhancer and early promoter
   7786..7802    +  misc_feature   MCS (fragment): pBluescript multiple cloning site
   7851..7867    -  protein_bind   lac operator: The lac repressor binds to the lac operator to inhibit transcription in E. coli. This inhibition can be relieved by adding lactose or isopropyl-β-D-thiogalactopyranoside (IPTG). lac repressor encoded by lacI
   7875..7905    -  promoter       lac promoter: promoter for the E. coli lac operon
   7920..7941    -  protein_bind   CAP binding site: CAP binding activates transcription in the presence of cAMP. E. coli catabolite activator protein
   7954..8046    -  CDS            lacI (fragment): lac repressor; lacI; The lac repressor binds to the lac operator to inhibit transcription in E. coli. This inhibition can be relieved by adding lactose or isopropyl-β-D-thiogalactopyranoside (IPTG).
   8229..42      -  rep_origin     ori (across the origin): high-copy-number ColE1/pMB1/pBR322/pUC origin of replication
