[The description below was written by a language model from this plasmid's Addgene catalogue record and pLannotate feature annotations shown in this document.]
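Description:
SpRY-Tad-CBE(ACC2) is a mammalian expression plasmid encoding a cytosine base editor, built by Golden Gate assembly on a pCMV backbone. It is about 8.8 kb in total, with a synthetic insert of roughly 5.4 kb. In E. coli it replicates from a high-copy ColE1/pBR322-type origin and is selected with ampicillin through the β-lactamase gene and its native promoter. No mammalian selection marker is annotated, so the record suggests use by transient transfection. Short fragments of lac regulatory elements, lacI, an SV40 promoter, an MCS and the pBR322 bom region are backbone remnants rather than functional parts.

The expression cassette is driven by the CMV immediate-early enhancer and promoter and terminated by the bovine growth hormone polyadenylation signal. A T7 promoter sits just upstream of the coding region and could support in vitro transcription. The open reading frame begins with a bipartite NLS, followed by a deaminase domain derived from E. coli TadA. TadA is naturally a tRNA adenosine deaminase, but here it is the evolved "ACC2" variant, engineered to act on cytosine; the record does not list the specific mutations. This domain is fused to SpRY Cas9 carrying D10A, a near-PAM-less S. pyogenes Cas9 variant that nicks only one strand. Two copies of the phage PBS2 uracil glycosylase inhibitor and a second bipartite NLS follow, according to the catalogue entry, although the automated annotation marks only one UGI. UGI blocks uracil excision and so favours C•G-to-T•A outcomes.

No guide RNA cassette is annotated, so an sgRNA must be supplied separately. The plasmid is intended for high-precision cytosine base editing in mammalian cells at sites with relaxed PAM requirements.
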