Addgene plasmid #235081: SpRY-Tad-CBE(ACC2)
Purpose: Expresses SpRY-Tad-CBE(ACC2) in mammalian cells.
Depositing lab: Weixin Tang. Depositing organization: University of Chicago. Publication: High-precision cytosine base editors by evolving nucleic-acid-recognition hotspots in deaminase. Wu Y, Xiao YL, Tang W. Nat Biotechnol. 2025 Jul 7:10.1038/s41587-025-02678-w. doi: 10.1038/s41587-025-02678-w. PubMed 40624252.
Backbone
  Vector backbone: pCMV with a BR322 origin
  Backbone size w/o insert (bp): 3402
  Vector type: Mammalian Expression, CRISPR
Growth in bacteria
  Bacterial resistance: Ampicillin, 100 μg/mL
  Growth temperature: 37°C
  Growth strain: DH5alpha
  Copy number: High Copy
Gene/Insert
  Gene/Insert name: Tad-CBE(ACC2)-SpRY Cas9 D10A
  Species: Synthetic
  Insert size (bp): 5373
  Tag / fusion protein: bpNLS (N terminal on insert); 2xUGI, bpNLS (C terminal on insert)
  Cloning method: Golden Gate
Terms and licenses: Academic/Nonprofit Terms; Industry Terms: Not Available to Industry
How to cite: SpRY-Tad-CBE(ACC2) was a gift from Weixin Tang (Addgene plasmid # 235081 ; http://n2t.net/addgene:235081 ; RRID:Addgene_235081)
